>Addgene plasmid #126327 | pGWB14-LYX109 | addgene full sequence | sequence record 247102 | Addgene NGS Result
TCGGTCTTGCCTTGCTCGTCGGTGATGTACTTCACCAGCTCCGCGAAGTCGCTCTTCTTGATGGAGCGCA
TGGGGACGTGCTTGGCAATCACGCGCACCCCCCGGCCGTTTTAGCGGCTAAAAAAGTCATGGCTCTGCCC
TCGGGCGGACCACGCCCATCATGACCTTGCCAAGCTCGTCCTGCTTCTCTTCGATCTTCGCCAGCAGGGC
GAGGATCGTGGCATCACCGAACCGCGCCGTGCGCGGGTCGTCGGTGAGCCAGAGTTTCAGCAGGCCGCCC
AGGCGGCCCAGGTCGCCATTGATGCGGGCCAGCTCGCGGACGTGCTCATAGTCCACGACGCCCGTGATTT
TGTAGCCCTGGCCGACGGCCAGCAGGTAGGCCGACAGGCTCATGCCGGCCGCCGCCGCCTTTTCCTCAAT
CGCTCTTCGTTCGTCTGGAAGGCAGTACACCTTGATAGGTGGGCTGCCCTTCCTGGTTGGCTTGGTTTCA
TCAGCCATCCGCTTGCCCTCATCTGTTACGCCGGCGGTAGCCGGCCAGCCTCGCAGAGCAGGATTCCCGT
TGAGCACCGCCAGGTGCGAATAAGGGACAGTGAAGAAGGAACACCCGCTCGCGGGTGGGCCTACTTCACC
TATCCTGCCCGGCTGACGCCGTTGGATACACCAAGGAAAGTCTACACGAACCCTTTGGCAAAATCCTGTA
TATCGTGCGAAAAAGGATGGATATACCGAAAAAATCGCTATAATGACCCCGAAGCAGGGTTATGCAGCGG
AAAAGCGCCACGCTTCCCGAAGGGAGAAAGGCGGACAGGTATCCGGTAAGCGGCAGGGTCGGAACAGGAG
AGCGCACGAGGGAGCTTCCAGGGGGAAACGCCTGGTATCTTTATAGTCCTGTCGGGTTTCGCCACCTCTG
ACTTGAGCGTCGATTTTTGTGATGCTCGTCAGGGGGGCGGAGCCTATGGAAAAACGCCAGCAACGCGGCC
TTTTTACGGTTCCTGGCCTTTTGCTGGCCTTTTGCTCACATGTTCTTTCCTGCGTTATCCCCTGATTCTG
TGGATAACCGTATTACCGCCTTTGAGTGAGCTGATACCGCTCGCCGCAGCCGAACGACCGAGCGCAGCGA
GTCAGTGAGCGAGGAAGCGGAAGAGCGCCAGAAGGCCGCCAGAGAGGCCGAGCGCGGCCGTGAGGCTTGG
ACGCTAGGGCAGGGCATGAAAAAGCCCGTAGCGGGCTGCTACGGGCGTCTGACGCGGTGGAAAGGGGGAG
GGGATGTTGTCTACATGGCTCTGCTGTAGTGAGTGGGTTGCGCTCCGGCAGCGGTCCTGATCAATCGTCA
CCCTTTCTCGGTCCTTCAACGTTCCTGACAACGAGCCTCCTTTTCGCCAATCCATCGACAATCACCGCGA
GTCCCTGCTCGAACGCTGCGTCCGGACCGGCTTCGTCGAAGGCGTCTATCGCGGCCCGCAACAGCGGCGA
GAGCGGAGCCTGTTCAACGGTGCCGCCGCGCTCGCCGGCATCGCTGTCGCCGGCCTGCTCCTCAAGCACG
GCCCCAACAGTGAAGTAGCTGATTGTCATCAGCGCATTGACGGCGTCCCCGGCCGAAAAACCCGCCTCGC
AGAGGAAGCGAAGCTGCGCGTCGGCCGTTTCCATCTGCGGTGCGCCCGGTCGCGTGCCGGCATGGATGCG
CGCGCCATCGCGGTAGGCGAGCAGCGCCTGCCTGAAGCTGCGGGCATTCCCGATCAGAAATGAGCGCCAG
TCGTCGTCGGCTCTCGGCACCGAATGCGTATGATTCTCCGCCAGCATGGCTTCGGCCAGTGCGTCGAGCA
GCGCCCGCTTGTTCCTGAAGTGCCAGTAAAGCGCCGGCTGCTGAACCCCCAACCGTTCCGCCAGTTTGCG
TGTCGTCAGACCGTCTACGCCGACCTCGTTCAACAGGTCCAGGGCGGCACGGATCACTGTATTCGGCTGC
AACTTTGTCATGCTTGACACTTTATCACTGATAAACATAATATGTCCACCAACTTATCAGTGATAAAGAA
TCCGCGCGTTCAATCGGACCAGCGGAGGCTGGTCCGGAGGCCAGACGTGAAACCCAACATACCCCTGATC
GTAATTCTGAGCACTGTCGCGCTCGACGCTGTCGGCATCGGCCTGATTATGCCGGTGCTGCCGGGCCTCC
TGCGCGATCTGGTTCACTCGAACGACGTCACCGCCCACTATGGCATTCTGCTGGCGCTGTATGCGTTGGT
GCAATTTGCCTGCGCACCTGTGCTGGGCGCGCTGTCGGATCGTTTCGGGCGGCGGCCAATCTTGCTCGTC
TCGCTGGCCGGCGCCAGATCTGGGGAACCCTGTGGTTGGCATGCACATACAAATGGACGAACGGATAAAC
CTTTTCACGCCCTTTTAAATATCCGATTATTCTAATAAACGCTCTTTTCTCTTAGGTTTACCCGCCAATA
TATCCTGTCAAACACTGATAGTTTAAACTGAAGGCGGGAAACGACAATCTGATCATGAGCGGAGAATTAA
GGGAGTCACGTTATGACCCCCGCCGATGACGCGGGACAAGCCGTTTTACGTTTGGAACTGACAGAACCGC
AACGTTGAAGGAGCCACTCAGCCGCGGGTTTCTGGAGTTTAATGAGCTAAGCACATACGTCAGAAACCAT
TATTGCGCGTTCAAAAGTCGCCTAAGGTCACTATCAGCTAGCAAATATTTCTTGTCAAAAATGCTCCACT
GACGTTCCATAAATTCCCCTCGGTATCCAATTAGAGTCTCATATTCACTCTCAATCCAAATAATCTGCAC
CGGATCTGGATCGTTTCGCATGATTGAACAAGATGGATTGCACGCAGGTTCTCCGGCCGCTTGGGTGGAG
AGGCTATTCGGCTATGACTGGGCACAACAGACAATCGGCTGCTCTGATGCCGCCGTGTTCCGGCTGTCAG
CGCAGGGGCGCCCGGTTCTTTTTGTCAAGACCGACCTGTCCGGTGCCCTGAATGAACTGCAGGACGAGGC
AGCGCGGCTATCGTGGCTGGCCACGACGGGCGTTCCTTGCGCAGCTGTGCTCGACGTTGTCACTGAAGCG
GGAAGGGACTGGCTGCTATTGGGCGAAGTGCCGGGGCAGGATCTCCTGTCATCTCACCTTGCTCCTGCCG
AGAAAGTATCCATCATGGCTGATGCAATGCGGCGGCTGCATACGCTTGATCCGGCTACCTGCCCATTCGA
CCACCAAGCGAAACATCGCATCGAGCGAGCACGTACTCGGATGGAAGCCGGTCTTGTCGATCAGGATGAT
CTGGACGAAGAGCATCAGGGGCTCGCGCCAGCCGAACTGTTCGCCAGGCTCAAGGCGCGCATGCCCGACG
GCGATGATCTCGTCGTGACCCATGGCGATGCCTGCTTGCCGAATATCATGGTGGAAAATGGCCGCTTTTC
TGGATTCATCGACTGTGGCCGGCTGGGTGTGGCGGACCGCTATCAGGACATAGCGTTGGCTACCCGTGAT
ATTGCTGAAGAGCTTGGCGGCGAATGGGCTGACCGCTTCCTCGTGCTTTACGGTATCGCCGCTCCCGATT
CGCAGCGCATCGCCTTCTATCGCCTTCTTGACGAGTTCTTCTGAGCGGGACTCTGGGGTTCGAAATGACC
GACCAAGCGACGCCCAACCTGCCATCACGAGATTTCGATTCCACCGCCGCCTTCTATGAAAGGTTGGGCT
TCGGAATCGTTTTCCGGGACGCCGGCTGGATGATCCTCCAGCGCGGGGATCTCATGCTGGAGTTCTTCGC
CCACGGGATCTCTGCGGAACAGGCGGTCGAAGGTGCCGATATCATTACGACAGCAACGGCCGACAAGCAC
AACGCCACGATCCTGAGCGACAATATGATCGGGCCCGGCGTCCACATCAACGGCGTCGGCGGCGACTGCC
CAGGCAAGACCGAGATGCACCGCGATATCTTGCTGCGTTCGGATATTTTCGTGGAGTTCCCGCCACAGAC
CCGGATGATCCCCGATCGTTCAAACATTTGGCAATAAAGTTTCTTAAGATTGAATCCTGTTGCCGGTCTT
GCGATGATTATCATATAATTTCTGTTGAATTACGTTAAGCATGTAATAATTAACATGTAATGCATGACGT
TATTTATGAGATGGGTTTTTATGATTAGAGTCCCGCAATTATACATTTAATACGCGATAGAAAACAAAAT
ATAGCGCGCAAACTAGGATAAATTATCGCGCGCGGTGTCATCTATGTTACTAGATCGGGCCTCCTGTC
[82 nt withheld, positions 4269-4350]
GCTCTGAGGGA
[161 nt withheld, positions 4362-4522]
T
[41 nt withheld, positions 4524-4564]
T
[62 nt withheld, positions 4566-4627]
A
[35 nt withheld, positions 4629-4663]
CCTCCCTCAATCGGTTGAATGTCGCCCTTTTGTCTTTGGCCCAATACGCAAACCGCCTCTCCCCGCGCGT
TGGCCGATTCATTAATGCAGCTGGCACGACAGGTTTCCCGACTGGAAAGCGGGCAGTGAGCGCAACGCAA
TTAATGTGAGTTAGCTCACTCATTAGGCACCCCAGGCTTTACACTTTATGCTTCCGGCTCGTATGTTGTG
TGGAATTGTGAGCGGATAACAATTTCACACAGGAAACAGCTATGACCATGATTACGCCAAGCTTGCATGC
CTGCAGGTCCCCAGATTAGCCTTTTCAATTTCAGAAAGAATGCTAACCCACAGATGGTTAGAGAGGCTTA
CGCAGCAGGTCTCATCAAGACGATCTACCCGAGCAATAATCTCCAGGAAATCAAATACCTTCCCAAGAAG
GTTAAAGATGCAGTCAAAAGATTCAGGACTAACTGCATCAAGAACACAGAGAAAGATATATTTCTCAAGA
TCAGAAGTACTATTCCAGTATGGACGATTCAAGGCTTGCTTCACAAACCAAGGCAAGTAATAGAGATTGG
AGTCTCTAAAAAGGTAGTTCCCACTGAATCAAAGGCCATGGAGTCAAAGATTCAAATAGAGGACCTAACA
GAACTCGCCGTAAAGACTGGCGAACAGTTCATACAGAGTCTCTTACGACTCAATGACAAGAAGAAAATCT
TCGTCAACATGGTGGAGCACGACACACTTGTCTACTCCAAAAATATCAAAGATACAGTCTCAGAAGACCA
AAGGGCAATTGAGACTTTTCAACAAAGGGTAATATCCGGAAACCTCCTCGGATTCCATTGCCCAGCTATC
TGTCACTTTATTGTGAAGATAGTGGAAAAGGAAGGTGGCTCCTACAAATGCCATCATTGCGATAAAGGAA
AGGCCATCGTTGAAGATGCCTCTGCCGACAGTGGTCCCAAAGATGGACCCCCACCCACGAGGAGCATCGT
GGAAAAAGAAGACGTTCCAACCACGTCTTCAAAGCAAGTGGATTGATGTGATATCTCCACTGACGTAAGG
GATGACGCACAATCCCACTATCCTTCGCAAGACCCTTCCTCTATATAAGGAAGTTCATTTCATTTGGAGA
GAACACGGGGGACTCTAGAGTTATCAACAAGTTTGTACAAAAAAGCAGGCTCCACCACTAGTGTTTGCAG
TAATGAGTTGCAACGGTTGTCGAATTCTACGGAAAGGCTGCAACGAGAATTGCATACTGCGACAAAGTTT
ACAAGGCATTGAAAGCCCTCATGCTCAAGCAAATGCCACCGTCTTTGTGGCCAAATTCTTTGGCCGTGCT
GGCCTCATGTCTTTCCTCTCCTCTGTTCCCGAATCTCAACGTCCAGCTCTATTCCAATCGCTGCTTTTCG
AATCGTGTGGAAGGACGGTGAACCCGGTGCACGGAGCGGTCGGATTATTGTGGACGGGAAACTGGCACGT
GTGCCAGTCAGCGGTAGAAACGGTGCTTAAAGGAGGCGTGTTACGGCCGTTGCCGGAGTTTTCAGGTGTA
ACAGCTTTACCGGAGTCCGATTCAGCATCCAAGGCGAACGATGTTAATCTCTTTAGATCGCAAAGCTTCA
ACTTCCGATCTAAGAGGAAAGTTATGGACGAGGTGGCGGAGGATCTAGATCTCGGATTATCGTCAGGATT
CCCGGTGAAAATGACGGCCACGGGTGGTAGAATGAACCGGCGGACGGAGAAGAGACGAGAGGCTACACCT
TCGTTGAATTCTGATGAATCTGATACCACAACACTAGAAAGTGGTTTTATGTGCCATCAAAATCCGCAAC
AAGGACAAAGAGATGATACTAAACTTCTTAGATTGTTCTTTCCCGGGGACCCAGCTTTCTTGTACAAAGT
GGTTGATAACAGCGGGTTAATTAACATCTTTTACCCATACGATGTTCCTGACTATGCGGGCTATCCCTAT
GACGTCCCGGACTATGCAGGATCCTATCCATATGACGTTCCAGATTACGCTGCTCAGTGCAGCGCTTAGA
GCTCGAATTTCCCCGATCGTTCAAACATTTGGCAATAAAGTTTCTTAAGATTGAATCCTGTTGCCGGTCT
TGCGATGATTATCATATAATTTCTGTTGAATTACGTTAAGCATGTAATAATTAACATGTAATGCATGACG
TTATTTATGAGATGGGTTTTTATGATTAGAGTCCCGCAATTATACATTTAATACGCGATAGAAAACAAAA
TATAGCGCGCAAACTAGGATAAATTATCGCGCGCGGTGTCATCTATGTTACTAGATCGGGAATTAGCTTC
ATCAACGCAAGACATGCGCACGACCGTCTGACAGGAGAGGAATTTCCGACGAGCACAGAAAGGACTTGCT
CTTGGACGTAGGCCTATTTCTCAGGCACATGTATCAAGTGTTCGGACGTGGGTTTTCGATGGTGTATCAG
CCGCCGCCAACTGGGAGATGAGGAGGCTTTCTTGGGGGGCAGTCAGCAGTTCATTTCACAAGACAGAGGA
ACTTGTAAGGAGATGCACTGATTTATCTTGGCGCAAACCAGCAGGACGAATTAGTGGGAATAGCCCGCGA
ATATCTAAGTTATGCCTGTCGGCATGAGCAGAAACTTCCAATTCGAAACAGTTTGGAGAGGTTGTTTTTG
GGCATACCTTTTGTTAGTCAGCCTCTCGATTGCTCATCGTCATTACACAGTACCGAAGTTTGATCGATCT
AGTAACATAGATGACACCGCGCGCGATAATTTATCCTAGTTTGCGCGCTATATTTTGTTTTCTATCGCGT
ATTAAATGTATAATTGCGGGACTCTAATCATAAAAACCCATCTCATAAATAACGTCATGCATTACATGTT
AATTATTACATGCTTAACGTAATTCAACAGAAATTATATGATAATCATCGCAAGACCGGCAACAGGATTC
AATCTTAAGAAACTTTATTGCCAAATGTTTGAACGATCTGCTTCGACGCACTCCTTCTTTACTCCACCAT
CTCGTCCTTATTGAAAACGTGGGTAGCACCAAAACGAATCAAGTCGCTGGAACTGAAGTTACCAATCACG
CTGGATGATTTGCCAGTTGGATTAATCTTGCCTTTCCCCGCATGAATAATATTGATGAATGCATGCGTGA
GGGGTATTTCGATTTTGGCAATAGCTGCAATTGCCGCGACATCCTCCAACGAGCATAATTCTTCAGAAAA
ATAGCGATGTTCCATGTTGTCAGGGCATGCATGATGCACGTTATGAGGTGACGGTGCTAGGCAGTATTCC
CTCAAAGTTTCATAGTCAGTATCATATTCATCATTGCATTCCTGCAAGAGAGAATTGAGACGCAATCCAC
ACGCTGCGGCAACCTTCCGGCGTTCGTGGTCTATTTGCTCTTGGACGTTGCAAACGTAAGTGTTGGATCC
CGGTCGGCATCTACTCTATTCCTTTGCCCTCGGACGAGTGCTGGGGCGTCGGTTTCCACTATCGGCGAGT
ACTTCTACACAGCCATCGGTCCAGACGGCCGCGCTTCTGCGGGCGATTTGTGTACGCCCGACAGTCCCGG
CTCCGGATCGGACGATTGCGTCGCATCGACCCTGCGCCCAAGCTGCATCATCGAAATTGCCGTCAACCAA
GCTCTGATAGAGTTGGTCAAGACCAATGCGGAGCATATACGCCCGGAGCCGCGGCGATCCTGCAAGCTCC
GGATGCCTCCGCTCGAAGTAGCGCGTCTGCTGCTCCATACAAGCCAACCACGGCCTCCAGAAGAAGATGT
TGGCGACCTCGTATTGGGAATCCCCGAACATCGCCTCGCTCCAGTCAATGACCGCTGTTATGCGGCCATT
GTCCGTCAGGACATTGTTGGAGCCGAAATCCGCGTGCACGAGGTGCCGGACTTCGGGGCAGTCCTCGGCC
CAAAGCATCAGCTCATCGAGAGCCTGCGCGACGGACGCACTGACGGTGTCGTCCATCACAGTTTGCCAGT
GATACACATGGGGATCAGCAATCGCGCATATGAAATCACGCCATGTAGTGTATTGACCGATTCCTTGCGG
TCCGAATGGGCCGAACCCGCTCGTCTGGCTAAGATCGGCCGCAGCGATCGCATCCATGGCCTCCGCGACC
GGCTGCAGAACAGCGGGCAGTTCGGTTTCAGGCAGGTCTTGCAACGTGACACCCTGTGCACGGCGGGAGA
TGCAATAGGTCAGGCTCTCGCTGAATTCCCCAATGTCAAGCACTTCCGGAATCGGGAGCGCGGCCGATGC
AAAGTGCCGATAAACATAACGATCTTTGTAGAAACCATCGGCGCAGCTATTTACCCGCAGGACATATCCA
CGCCCTCCTACATCGAAGCTGAAAGCACGAGATTCTTCGCCCTCCGAGAGCTGCATCAGGTCGGAGACGC
TGTCGAACTTTTCGATCAGAAACTTCTCGACAGACGTCGCGGTGAGTTCAGGCTTTTTCATATCGGGGTC
GTCCTCTCCAAATGAAATGAACTTCCTTATATAGAGGAAGGGTCTTGCGAAGGATAGTGGGATTGTGCGT
CATCCCTTACGTCAGTGGAGATATCACATCAATCCACTTGCTTTGAAGACGTGGTTGGAACGTCTTCTTT
TTCCACGATGCTCCTCGTGGGTGGGGGTCCATCTTTGGGACCACTGTCGGCAGAGGCATCTTGAACGATA
GCCTTTCCTTTATCGCAATGATGGCATTTGTAGGTGCCACCTTCCTTTTCTACTGTCCTTTTGATGAAGT
GACAGATAGCTGGGCAATGGAATCCGAGGAGGTTTCCCGATATTACCCTTTGTTGAAAAGTCTCAATAGC
CCTTTGGTCTTCTGAGACTGTATCTTTGATATTCTTGGAGTAGACGAGAGTGTCGTGCTCCACCATGTTG
ACGGATCTCTAGGACGCGTCGACGCGTCGACGCGTCGACGCGTCGACGCGTCCTAGAAGCTAATTCACTG
GCCGTCGTTTTACAACGTCGTGACTGGGAAAACCCTGGCGTTACCCAACTTAATCGCCTTGCAGCACATC
CCCCTTTCGCCAGCTGGCGTAATAGCGAAGAGGCCCGCACCGATCGCCCTTCCCAACAGTTGCGCAGCCT
GAATG
[44 nt withheld, positions 9779-9822]
C
[141 nt withheld, positions 9824-9964]
CCTTTGACGTTGGAGTCCACGTTCTTT
[37 nt withheld, positions 9992-10028]
ACCCTATCTCGGGCTATTCTTTTGATTTATAAGGGATTTTGCCGATTTCGGAACCACCATCAAACAGGAT
TTTCGCCTGCTGGGGCAAACCAGCGTGGACCGCTTGCTGCAACTCTCTCAGGGCCAGGCGGTGAAGGGCA
ATCAGCTGTTGCCCGTCTCACTGGTGAAAAGAAAAACCACCCCAGTACATTAAAAACGTCCGCAATGTGT
TATTAAGTTGTCTAAGCGTCAATTTGTTTACACCACAATATATCCTGCCACCAGCCAGCCAACAGCTCCC
CGACCGGCAGCTCGGCACAAAATCACCACTCGATACAGGCAGCCCATCAGTCCGGGACGGCGTCAGCGGG
AGAGCCGTTGTAAGGCGGCAGACTTTGCTCATGTTACCGATGCTATTCGGAAGAACGGCAACTAAGCTGC
CGGGTTTGAAACACGGATGATCTCGCGGAGGGTAGCATGTTGATTGTAACGATGACAGAGCGTTGCTGCC
TGTGATCAAATATCATCTCCCTCGCAGAGATCCGAATTATCAGCCTTCTTATTCATTTCTCGCTTAACCG
TGACAGGCTGTCGATCTTGAGAACTATGCCGACATAATAGGAAATCGCTGGATAAAGCCGCTGAGGAAGC
TGAGTGGCGCTATTTCTTTAGAAGTGAACGTTGACGATATCAACTCCCCTATCCATTGCTCACCGAATGG
TACAGGTCGGGGACCCGAAGTTCCGACTGTCGGCCTGATGCATCCCCGGCTGATCGACCCCAGATCTGGG
GCTGAGAAAGCCCAGTAAGGAAACAACTGTAGGTTCGAGTCGCGAGATCCCCCGGAACCAAAGGAAGTAG
GTTAAACCCGCTCCGATCAGGCCGAGCCACGCCAGGCCGAGAACATTGGTTCCTGTAGGCATCGGGATTG
GCGGATCAAACACTAAAGCTACTGGAACGAGCAGAAGTCCTCCGGCCGCCAGTTGCCAGGCGGTAAAGGT
GAGCAGAGGCACGGGAGGTTGCCACTTGCGGGTCAGCACGGTTCCGAACGCCATGGAAACCGCCCCCGCC
AGGCCCGCTGCGACGCCGACAGGATCTAGCGCTGCGTTTGGTGTCAACACCAACAGCGCCACGCCCGCAG
TTCCGCAAATAGCCCCCAGGACCGCCATCAATCGTATCGGGCTACCTAGCAGAGCGGCAGAGATGAACAC
GACCATCAGCGGCTGCACAGCGCCTACCGTCGCCGCGACCCCGCCCGGCAGGCGGTAGACCGAAATAAAC
AACAAGCTCCAGAATAGCGAAATATTAAGTGCGCCGAGGATGAAGATGCGCATCCACCAGATTCCCGTTG
GAATCTGTCGGACGATCATCACGAGCAATAAACCCGCCGGCAACGCCCGCAGCAGCATACCGGCGACCCC
TCGGCCTCGCTGTTCGGGCTCCACGAAAACGCCGGACAGATGCGCCTTGTGAGCGTCCTTGGGGCCGTCC
TCCTGTTTGAAGACCGACAGCCCAATGATCTCGCCGTCGATGTAGGCGCCGAATGCCACGGCATCTCGCA
ACCGTTCAGCGAACGCCTCCATGGGCTTTTTCTCCTCGTGCTCGTAAACGGACCCGAACATCTCTGGAGC
TTTCTTCAGGGCCGACAATCGGATCTCGCGGAAATCCTGCACGTCGGCCGCTCCAAGCCGTCGAATCTGA
GCCTTAATCACAATTGTCAATTTTAATCCTCTGTTTATCGGCAGTTCGTAGAGCGCGCCGTGCGTCCCGA
GCGATACTGAGCGAAGCAAGTGCGTCGAGCAGTGCCCGCTTGTTCCTGAAATGCCAGTAAAGCGCTGGCT
GCTGAACCCCCAGCCGGAACTGACCCCACAAGGCCCTAGCGTTTGCAATGCACCAGGTCATCATTGACCC
AGGCGTGTTCCACCAGGCCGCTGCCTCGCAACTCTTCGCAGGCTTCGCCGACCTGCTCGCGCCACTTCTT
CACGCGGGTGGAATCCGATCCGCACATGAGGCGGAAGGTTTCCAGCTTGAGCGGGTACGGCTCCCGGTGC
GAGCTGAAATAGTCGAACATCCGTCGGGCCGTCGGCGACAGCTTGCGGTACTTCTCCCATATGAATTTCG
TGTAGTGGTCGCCAGCAAACAGCACGACGATTTCCTCGTCGATCAGGACCTGGCAACGGGACGTTTTCTT
GCCACGGTCCAGGACGCGGAAGCGGTGCAGCAGCGACACCGATTCCAGGTGCCCAACGCGGTCGGACGTG
AAGCCCATCGCCGTCGCCTGTAGGCGCGACAGGCATTCCTCGGCCTTCGTGTAATACCGGCCATTGATCG
ACCAGCCCAGGTCCTGGCAAAGCTCGTAGAACGTGAAGGTGATCGGCTCGCCGATAGGGGTGCGCTTCGC
GTACTCCAACACCTGCTGCCACACCAGTTCGTCATCGTCGGCCCGCAGCTCGACGCCGGTGTAGGTGATC
TTCACGTCCTTGTTGACGTGGAAAATGACCTTGTTTTGCAGCGCCTCGCGCGGGATTTTCTTGTTGCGCG
TGGTGAACAGGGCAGAGCGGGCCGTGTCGTTTGGCATCGCTCGCATCGTGTCCGGCCACGGCGCAATATC
GAACAAGGAAAGCTGCATTTCCTTGATCTGCTGCTTCGTGTGTTTCAGCAACGCGGCCTGCTTGGCCTCG
CTGACCTGTTTTGCCAGGTCCTCGCCGGCGGTTTTTCGCTTCTTGGTCGTCATAGTTCCTCGCGTGTCGA
TGGTCATCGACTTCGCCAAACCTGCCGCCTCCTGTTCGAGACGACGCGAACGCTCCACGGCGGCCGATGG
CGCGGGCAGGGCAGGGGGAGCCAGTTGCACGCTGTCGCGCTCGATCTTGGCCGTAGCTTGCTGGACCATC
GAGCCGACGGACTGGAAGGTTTCGCGGGGCGCACGCATGACGGTGCGGCTTGCGATGGTTTCGGCATCCT
CGGCGGAAAACCCCGCGTCGATCAGTTCTTGCCTGTATGCCTTCCGGTCAAACGTCCGATTCATTCACCC
TCCTTGCGGGATTGCCCCGACTCACGCCGGGGCAATGTGCCCTTATTCCTGATTTGACCCGCCTGGTGCC
TTGGTGTCCAGATAATCCACCTTATCGGCAATGAAGTCGGTCCCGTAGACCGTCTGGCCGTCCTTCTCGT
ACTTGGTATTCCGAATCTTGCCCTGCACGAATACCAGCGACCCCTTGCCCAAATACTTGCCGTGGGCCTC
GGCCTGAGAGCCAAAACACTTGATGCGGAAGAAGTCGGTGCGCTCCTGCTTGTCGCCGGCATCGTTGCGC
CACATCTAGGTACTAAAACAATTCATCCAGTAAAATATAATATTTTATTTTCTCCCAATCAGGCTTGATC
CCCAGTAAGTCAAAAAATAGCTCGACATACTGTTCTTCCCCGATATCCTCCCTGATCGACCGGACGCAGA
AGGCAATGTCATACCACTTGTCCGCCCTGCCGCTTCTCCCAAGATCAATAAAGCCACTTACTTTGCCATC
TTTCACAAAGATGTTGCTGTCTCCCAGGTCGCCGTGGGAAAAGACAAGTTCCTCTTCGGGCTTTTCCGTC
TTTAAAAAATCATACAGCTCGCGCGGATCTTTAAATGGAGTGTCTTCTTCCCAGTTTTCGCAATCCACAT
CGGCCAGATCGTTATTCAGTAAGTAATCCAATTCGGCTAAGCGGCTGTCTAAGCTATTCGTATAGGGACA
ATCCGATATGTCGATGGAGTGAAAGAGCCTGATGCACTCCGCATACAGCTCGATAATCTTTTCAGGGCTT
TGTTCATCTTCATACTCTTCCGAGCAAAGGACGCCATCGGCCTCACTCATGAGCAGATTGCTCCAGCCAT
CATGCCGTTCAAAGTGCAGGACCTTTGGAACAGGCAGCTTTCCTTCCAGCCATAGCATCATGTCCTTTTC
CCGTTCCACATCATAGGTGGTCCCTTTATACCGGCTGTCCGTCATTTTTAAATATAGGTTTTCATTTTCT
CCCACCAGCTTATATACCTTAGCAGGAGACATTCCTTCCGTATCTTTTACGCAGCGGTATTTTTCGATCA
GTTTTTTCAATTCCGGTGATATTCTCATTTTAGCCATTTATTATTTCCTTCCTCTTTTCTACAGTATTTA
AAGATACCCCAAGAAGCTAATTATAACAAGACGAACTCCAATTCACTGTTCCTTGCATTCTAAAACCTTA
AATACCAGAAAACAGCTTTTTCAAAGTTGTTTTCAAAGTTGGCGTATAACATAGTATCGACGGAGCCGAT
TTTGAAACCACAATTATGGGTGATGCTGCCAACTTACTGATTTAGTGTATGATGGTGTTTTTGAGGTGCT
CCAGTGGCTTCTGTTTCTATCAGCTGTCCCTCCTGTTCAGCTACTGACGGGGTGGTGCGTAACGGCAAAA
GCACCGCCGGACATCAGCGCTATCTCTGCTCTCACTGCCGTAAAACATGGCAACTGCAGTTCACTTACAC
CGCTTCTCAACCCGGTACGCACCAGAAAATCATTGATATGGCCATGAATGGCGTTGGATGCCGGGCAACA
GCCCGCATTATGGGCGTTGGCCTCAACACGATTTTACGTCACTTAAAAAACTCAGGCCGCAGTCGGTAAC
CTCGCGCATACAGCCGGGCAGTGACGTCATCGTCTGCGCGGAAATGGACGAACAGTGGGGCTATGTCGGG
GCTAAATCGCGCCAGCGCTGGCTGTTTTACGCGTATGACAGTCTCCGGAAGACGGTTGTTGCGCACGTAT
TCGGTGAACGCACTATGGCGACGCTGGGGCGTCTTATGAGCCTGCTGTCACCCTTTGACGTGGTGATATG
GATGACGGATGGCTGGCCGCTGTATGAATCCCGCCTGAAGGGAAAGCTGCACGTAATCAGCAAGCGATAT
ACGCAGCGAATTGAGCGGCATAACCTGAATCTGAGGCAGCACCTGGCACGGCTGGGACGGAAGTCGCTGT
CGTTCTCAAAATCGGTGGAGCTGCATGACAAAGTCATCGGGCATTATCTGAACATAAAACACTATCAATA
AGTTGGAGTCATTACCCAATTATGATAGAATTTACAAGCTATAAGGTTATTGTCCTGGGTTTCAAGCATT
AGTCCATGCAAGTTTTTATGCTTTGCCCATTCTATAGATATATTGATAAGCGCGCTGCCTATGCCTTGCC
CCCTGAAATCCTTACATACGGCGATATCTTCTATATAAAAGATATATTATCTTATCAGTATTGTCAATAT
ATTCAAGGCAATCTGCCTCCTCATCCTCTTCATCCTCTTCGTCTTGGTAGCTTTTTAAATATGGCGCTTC
ATAGAGTAATTCTGTAAAGGTCCAATTCTCGTTTTCATACCTCGGTATAATCTTACCTATCACCTCAAAT
GGTTCGCTGGGTTTATCGCACCCCCGAACACGAGCACGGCACCCGCGACCACTATGCCAAGAATGCCCAA
GGTAAAAATTGCCGGCCCCGCCATGAAGTCCGTGAATGCCCCGACGGCCGAAGTGAAGGGCAGGCCGCCA
CCCAGGCCGCCGCCCTCACTGCCCGGCACCTGGTCGCTGAATGTCGATGCCAGCACCTGCGGCACGTCAA
TGCTTCCGGGCGTCGCGCTCGGGCTGATCGCCCATCCCGTTACTGCCCCGATCCCGGCAATGGCAAGGAC
TGCCAGCGCTGCCATTTTTGGGGTGAGGCCGTTCGCGGCCGAGGGGCGCAGCCCCTGGGGGGATGGGAGG
CCCGCGTTAGCGGGCCGGGAGGGTTCGAGAAGGGGGGGCACCCCCCTTCGGCGTGCGCGGTCACGCGCAC
AGGGCGCAGCCCTGGTTAAAAACAAGGTTTATAAATATTGGTTTAAAAGCAGGTTAAAAGACAGGTTAGC
GGTGGCCGAAAAACGGGCGGAAACCCTTGCAAATGCTGGATTTTCTGCCTGTGGACAGCCCCTCAAATGT
CAATAGGTGCGCCCCTCATCTGTCAGCACTCTGCCCCTCAAGTGTCAAGGATCGCGCCCCTCATCTGTCA
GTAGTCGCGCCCCTCAAGTGTCAATACCGCAGGGCACTTATCCCCAGGCTTGTCCACATCATCTGTGGGA
AACTCGCGTAAAATCAGGCGTTTTCGCCGATTTGCGAGGCTGGCCAGCTCCACGTCGCCGGCCGAAATCG
AGCCTGCCCCTCATCTGTCAACGCCGCGCCGGGTGAGTCGGCCCCTCAAGTGTCAACGTCCGCCCCTCAT
CTGTCAGTGAGGGCCAAGTTTTCCGCGAGGTATCCACAACGCCGGCGGCCGCGGTGTCTCGCACACGGCT
TCGACGGCGTTTCTGGCGCGTTTGCAGGGCCATAGACGGCCGCCAGCCCAGCGGCGAGGGCAACCAGCCC
GGTGAGCGTCGGAAAGGCGC
Features (pLannotate 1.2.2; 41 found; start..end, strand, type, name):
      3..89      -  CDS            traI (fragment): TRAI6_ECOLX - Experimental evidence at protein level: Swiss-Prot protein existence level 1. The initiation process of transfer DNA synthesis requires the interaction of at least three plasmid-specific components (TraH, I, and J) at the transfer origin resulting in the assembly of a specialised nucleoprotein complex - the relaxosome. Site- and strand-specific cleavage at the transfer origin is dependent on TraI and TraJ. From Escherichia coli.
    127..498     -  CDS            traJ: oriT-recognizing protein; traJ
    531..640     -  oriT           oriT: incP origin of transfer
    772..962     +  rep_origin     ori (fragment): high-copy-number ColE1/pMB1/pBR322/pUC origin of replication
   1321..1971    -  CDS            TetR: tetracycline resistance regulatory protein; tetR
   2077..2326    +  CDS            TcR (fragment): tetracycline efflux protein; tetA; confers resistance to tetracycline
   2436..2460    -  misc_feature   RB T-DNA repeat: right border repeat from nopaline C58 T-DNA
   2616..2799    +  promoter       NOS promoter: nopaline synthase promoter NOS promoter
   2820..3614    +  CDS            NeoR/KanR: aminoglycoside phosphotransferase from Tn5; aph(3')-II (or nptII); confers resistance to neomycin, kanamycin, and G418 (Geneticin®)
   3635..3784    +  CDS            ble (fragment): BLE_KLEPN - Experimental evidence at protein level: Swiss-Prot protein existence level 1. Binding protein with a strong affinity to the bleomycin family of antibiotics. Binds to CL990; an antimitotic-antibiotic compound. From Klebsiella pneumoniae.
   3791..3997    +  CDS            ocd (fragment): OCD_AGRFC - Experimental evidence at protein level: Swiss-Prot protein existence level 1. Catalyzes the conversion of L-ornithine into L-proline with release of ammonia. Is involved in the utilization of nopaline, a catabolic pathway that proceeds through L-arginine and L-ornithine to L-proline. Nopaline is a predominant opine in plant cells transformed with Ti plasmid pTiC58. From Agrobacterium fabrum (strain C58 / ATCC 33970) (Agrobacterium tumefaciens (strain C58)).
   4004..4256    +  terminator     NOS terminator: nopaline synthase terminator and poly(A) signal
   4260..4703    +  CDS            M13 gene III (fragment) (sequence partly withheld): pIII; III; minor coat protein
   4702..4792    +  CDS            lacI (fragment): lac repressor; lacI; The lac repressor binds to the lac operator to inhibit transcription in E. coli. This inhibition can be relieved by adding lactose or isopropyl-β-D-thiogalactopyranoside (IPTG).
   4805..4826    +  protein_bind   CAP binding site: CAP binding activates transcription in the presence of cAMP. E. coli catabolite activator protein
   4841..4871    +  promoter       lac promoter: promoter for the E. coli lac operon
   4875..4897    +  protein_bind   lac operator (fragment): The lac repressor binds to the lac operator to inhibit transcription in E. coli. This inhibition can be relieved by adding lactose or isopropyl-β-D-thiogalactopyranoside (IPTG). lac repressor encoded by lacI
   4932..4952    -  misc_feature   MCS (fragment): pUC18/19 multiple cloning site
   5443..5784    +  promoter       CaMV 35S promoter: strong constitutive promoter from cauliflower mosaic virus
   5810..5834    +  protein_bind   attB1: mutant version of attB; recombination site for the Gateway® BP reaction BP Clonase™
   5856..6521    +  CDS            LBD38 (fragment): LBD38_ARATH - Also known as ASL40. Experimental evidence at protein level: Swiss-Prot protein existence level 1. From Arabidopsis thaliana (Mouse-ear cress).
   6532..6556    -  protein_bind   attB2: mutant version of attB; recombination site for the Gateway® BP reaction BP Clonase™
   6585..6674    +  CDS            3xHA: three tandem HA epitope tags
   6708..6960    +  terminator     NOS terminator: nopaline synthase terminator and poly(A) signal
   7389..7641    -  terminator     NOS terminator: nopaline synthase terminator and poly(A) signal
   7665..8093    -  CDS            nos (fragment): DHNO_AGRT7 - Protein inferred from homology: Swiss-Prot protein existence level 3. From Agrobacterium tumefaciens (strain T37).
   8109..9134    -  CDS            HygR: aminoglycoside phosphotransferase from E. coli; aph(4)-Ia; confers resistance to hygromycin
   9144..9488    -  promoter       CaMV 35S promoter: strong constitutive promoter from cauliflower mosaic virus
   9145..9191    -  promoter       minimal CaMV 35S promoter: minimal 35S promoter from cauliflower mosaic virus
   9626..9781    +  CDS            lacZα (fragment) (sequence partly withheld): LacZα fragment of β-galactosidase; lacZ fragment
   9779..10079   +  rep_origin     M13 ori (fragment) (sequence partly withheld): M13 bacteriophage origin of replication; arrow indicates direction of (+) strand synthesis
  10080..10210   +  CDS            lacI (fragment): lac repressor; lacI; The lac repressor binds to the lac operator to inhibit transcription in E. coli. This inhibition can be relieved by adding lactose or isopropyl-β-D-thiogalactopyranoside (IPTG).
  10264..10288   -  misc_feature   LB T-DNA repeat: left border repeat from nopaline C58 T-DNA
  11745..11864   -  CDS            tetR (fragment): TETR1_ECOLX - Experimental evidence at protein level: Swiss-Prot protein existence level 1. TetR is the repressor of the tetracycline resistance element; its N-terminal region forms a helix-turn-helix structure and binds DNA. Binding of tetracycline to TetR reduces the repressor affinity for the tetracycline resistance gene (tetA) promoter operator sites. From Escherichia coli.
  11884..13032   -  CDS            trfA: trans-acting replication protein that binds to and activates oriV
  13331..14125   -  CDS            KanR: aminoglycoside phosphotransferase; aphA-3; confers resistance to kanamycin
  14317..15084   +  mobile_element IS1: prokaryotic transposable element IS1
  15093..15242   -  CDS            satA (fragment): STA_BACSU - Also known as yyaR. Experimental evidence at protein level: Swiss-Prot protein existence level 1. Involved in resistance to streptothricin, a broad-spectrum antibiotic produced by streptomycetes. Detoxifies streptothricin via acetylation of the beta amino group of the first beta-lysyl moiety of streptothricin. From Bacillus subtilis (strain 168).
  15241..15435   -  CDS            satA (fragment): STA_BACSU - Also known as yyaR. Experimental evidence at protein level: Swiss-Prot protein existence level 1. Involved in resistance to streptothricin, a broad-spectrum antibiotic produced by streptomycetes. Detoxifies streptothricin via acetylation of the beta amino group of the first beta-lysyl moiety of streptothricin. From Bacillus subtilis (strain 168).
  15438..15713   -  CDS            klaC (fragment): KLAC_ECOLX - Also known as telB. Protein predicted: Swiss-Prot protein existence level 4. Belongs to the kla operon, which is associated with cryptic tellurite resistance, and IncW plasmid fertility inhibition. From Escherichia coli.
  15777..16408   -  rep_origin     oriV: incP origin of replication
