[The description below was written by a language model from this plasmid's Addgene catalogue record and pLannotate feature annotations shown in this document.]
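Description:
pGWB14-LYX109 is a binary plant expression plasmid of about 16.4 kb built on the pGWB14 backbone. It is designed for Agrobacterium-mediated transient or stable expression of a Nicotiana benthamiana transcription factor. The backbone carries the broad-host-range IncP replication system, with oriV and the trans-acting trfA replication protein, which allows low-copy maintenance in both E. coli and Agrobacterium. It also has an oriT with traJ for conjugal mobilisation. Bacterial selection is by kanamycin through a backbone aphA-3 gene. The annotation also picks up various backbone remnants, including tetracycline resistance and regulator fragments, an IS1 element, and lac and M13 fragments. These appear to be vestiges of the vector's lineage rather than functional parts.

Between the nopaline-type right and left T-DNA border repeats lie three plant cassettes. The payload is the gene model Niben101Scf17336g00010.1, driven by the constitutive CaMV 35S promoter. The coding region is flanked by attB1 and attB2 Gateway sites, although the record lists Gibson assembly as the cloning method. It is followed by a 3xHA epitope and a NOS terminator, so the protein is made with a C-terminal HA tag. The automated annotation finds similarity between the insert and Arabidopsis LBD38, which suggests an LOB-domain family factor, but the catalogue entry does not name the family. Two plant selection cassettes flank the payload: NOS promoter–nptII–NOS terminator near the right border, and 35S–hygromycin phosphotransferase–NOS terminator near the left border. The catalogue lists only hygromycin as the plant marker. The HA tag allows antibody-based detection or pull-down of the expressed factor in leaf infiltration or transgenic plants, though the record does not specify particular downstream assays.
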