Addgene plasmid #126327: pGWB14-LYX109
Purpose: With a Nicotiana benthamiana transcription factor in PGWB14 backbone, for Agrobacterium mediated transient or stable expression corresponding transcription factor fused with a C-terminal HA tag.
Depositing lab: Silin Zhong. Depositing organization: Chinese University of Hong Kong.
Backbone
  Vector backbone: pGWB14
  Vector type: Plant Expression
  Selectable markers: Hygromycin
Growth in bacteria
  Bacterial resistance: Kanamycin, 50 μg/mL
  Growth temperature: 37°C
  Growth strain: DH5alpha
  Copy number: Low Copy
Gene/Insert
  Gene/Insert name: Niben101Scf17336g00010.1
  Species: Nicotiana benthamiana
  Promoter: CaMV 35S
  Tag / fusion protein: HA (C terminal on insert)
  Cloning method: Gibson Cloning
Terms and licenses: Academic/Nonprofit Terms; Industry Terms: Not Available to Industry
How to cite: pGWB14-LYX109 was a gift from Silin Zhong (Addgene plasmid # 126327 ; http://n2t.net/addgene:126327 ; RRID:Addgene_126327)
