>Addgene plasmid #126327 | pGWB14-LYX109 | depositor partial sequence | sequence record 241601 | Niben101Scf17336g00010.1
ATGAGTTGCAACGGTTGTCGAATTCTACGGAAAGGCTGCAACGAGAATTGCATACTGCGACAAAGTTTAC
AAGGCATTGAAAGCCCTCATGCTCAAGCAAATGCCACCGTCTTTGTGGCCAAATTCTTTGGCCGTGCTGG
CCTCATGTCTTTCCTCTCCTCTGTTCCCGAATCTCAACGTCCAGCTCTATTCCAATCGCTGCTTTTCGAA
TCGTGTGGAAGGACGGTGAACCCGGTGCACGGAGCGGTCGGATTATTGTGGACGGGAAACTGGCACGTGT
GCCAGTCAGCGGTAGAAACGGTGCTTAAAGGAGGCGTGTTACGGCCGTTGCCGGAGTTTTCAGGTGTAAC
AGCTTTACCGGAGTCCGATTCAGCATCCAAGGCGAACGATGTTAATCTCTTTAGATCGCAAAGCTTCAAC
TTCCGATCTAAGAGGAAAGTTATGGACGAGGTGGCGGAGGATCTAGATCTCGGATTATCGTCAGGATTCC
CGGTGAAAATGACGGCCACGGGTGGTAGAATGAACCGGCGGACGGAGAAGAGACGAGAGGCTACACCTTC
GTTGAATTCTGATGAATCTGATACCACAACACTAGAAAGTGGTTTTATGTGCCATCAAAATCCGCAACAA
GGACAAAGAGATGATACTAAACTTCTTAGATTGTTCTTT
